LOCUS       Exported 6475 bp ds-DNA circular SYN 12-MAY-2021
DEFINITION  ""Burdensome"" GFP expressing plasmid carrying axe/txe
            toxin-antitoxin for plasmid stabilisation.
ACCESSION   .
VERSION     .
KEYWORDS    pUC-GFP-AT
SOURCE      synthetic DNA construct
  ORGANISM  synthetic DNA construct
REFERENCE   1 (bases 1 to 6475)
  AUTHORS   Fedorec AJH, Ozdemir T, Doshi A, Ho YK, Rosa L, Rutter J, Velazquez
            O, Pinheiro VB, Danino T, Barnes CP
  TITLE     Two New Plasmid Post-segregational Killing Mechanisms for the
            Implementation of Synthetic Gene Networks in Escherichia coli.
  JOURNAL   iScience. 2019 Apr 26;14:323-334. doi: 10.1016/j.isci.2019.03.019.
            Epub 2019 Mar 22.
  PUBMED    30954530
REFERENCE   2 (bases 1 to 6475)
  AUTHORS   .
  TITLE     Direct Submission
  JOURNAL   Exported May 12, 2021 from SnapGene Server 1.1.58
            http://www.snapgene.com
FEATURES             Location/Qualifiers
     source          1..6475
                     /organism="synthetic DNA construct"
                     /mol_type="other DNA"
     misc_feature    18..89
                     /label=5' beta-globin insulator
                     /note="insulator upstream of the human beta-globin locus
                     (Farrell et al., 2002)"
     terminator      94..140
                     /label=T7 terminator
                     /note="transcription terminator for bacteriophage T7 RNA
                     polymerase"
     polyA_signal    158..206
                     /note="synthetic polyadenylation signal"
     polyA_signal    2213..2334
                     /label=SV40 poly(A) signal
                     /note="SV40 polyadenylation signal"
     primer_bind     complement(2224..2243)
                     /label=EBV-rev
                     /note="SV40 polyA terminator, reverse primer"
     primer_bind     2278..2297
                     /label=SV40pA-R
                     /note="SV40 polyA, reverse primer"
     terminator      2449..2495
                     /label=T7 terminator
                     /note="transcription terminator for bacteriophage T7 RNA
                     polymerase"
     terminator      2525..2661
                     /label=rrnG terminator
                     /note="transcription terminator from the E. coli ribosomal
                     RNA rrnG operon (Albrechtsen et al., 1991)"
     misc_feature    2706..2777
                     /label=3' beta-globin insulator
                     /note="insulator downstream of the human beta-globin locus
                     (Farrell et al., 2002)"
     rep_origin      complement(3003..3591)
                     /direction=LEFT
                     /label=ori
                     /note="high-copy-number ColE1/pMB1/pBR322/pUC origin of
                     replication"
     primer_bind     complement(3083..3102)
                     /label=pBR322ori-F
                     /note="pBR322 origin, forward primer"
     promoter        4211..4279
                     /label=recA (Delta-LexA) promoter
                     /note="constitutively active E. coli recA promoter lacking
                     the LexA binding site (Brent and Ptashne, 1981)"
     CDS             4296..5006
                     /codon_start=1
                     /product="green fluorescent protein with peak excitation at
                     510 nm and peak emission at 521 nm"
                     /label=daGFP
                     /translation="MTALTEGAKLFEKEIPYITELEGDVEGMKFIIKGEGTGDATTGTI
                     KAKYICTTGDLPVPWATLVSTLSYGVQCFAKYPSHIKDFFKSAMPEGYTQERTISFEGD
                     GVYKTRAMVTYERGSIYNRVTLTGENFKKDGHILRKNVAFQCPPSILYILPDTVNNGIR
                     VEFNQAYDIEGVTEKLVTKCSQMNRPLAGSAAVHIPRYHHITYHTKLSKDRDERRDHMC
                     LVEVVKAVDLDTYQ"
     terminator      5013..5148
                     /label=rrnG terminator
                     /note="transcription terminator from the E. coli ribosomal
                     RNA rrnG operon (Albrechtsen et al., 1991)"
     CDS             5405..6199
                     /codon_start=1
                     /gene="aph(3')-II (or nptII)"
                     /product="aminoglycoside phosphotransferase from Tn5"
                     /label=NeoR/KanR
                     /note="confers resistance to neomycin, kanamycin, and G418
                     (Geneticin(R))"
                     /translation="MIEQDGLHAGSPAAWVERLFGYDWAQQTIGCSDAAVFRLSAQGRP
                     VLFVKTDLSGALNELQDEAARLSWLATTGVPCAAVLDVVTEAGRDWLLLGEVPGQDLLS
                     SHLAPAEKVSIMADAMRRLHTLDPATCPFDHQAKHRIERARTRMEAGLVDQDDLDEEHQ
                     GLAPAELFARLKASMPDGEDLVVTHGDACLPNIMVENGRFSGFIDCGRLGVADRYQDIA
                     LATRDIAEELGGEWADRFLVLYGIAAPDSQRIAFYRLLDEFF"
     primer_bind     complement(5459..5478)
                     /label=Neo-R
                     /note="Neomycin resistance gene, reverse primer"
     primer_bind     6069..6088
                     /label=Neo-F
                     /note="Neomycin resistance gene, forward primer"
     terminator      6212..6348
                     /label=rrnG terminator
                     /note="transcription terminator from the E. coli ribosomal
                     RNA rrnG operon (Albrechtsen et al., 1991)"
ORIGIN
        1 gcgatcgcgg ctcccgacat cttggaccat tagctccaca ggtatcttct tccctctagt
       61 ggtcataaca gcagcttcag ctacctctca attcaaaaaa cccctcaaga cccgtttaga
      121 ggccccaagg ggttatgcta tcaatcgttg cgttacacac acaaaaaacc aacacacatc
      181 catcttcgat ggatagcgat tttattatct aactgctgat cgagtgtagc cagatctttg
      241 tcgatcctac catccactcg acacacccgc cagcggccgc tgccaagctt ccgagctcga
      301 tacttctttc aaattcaagt taaatttata ttccattact tctcctccaa tatataaaaa
      361 ttacttaact gtatccaaat ttaatatgta aataaatcat taatttttag ctaaattcta
      421 tgagaagttt atttttgttg tttttgctaa ttgactaaaa ctagtacaaa aaatttaaaa
      481 tagattatta aacctattgc ttattctatt cagtcatata tataagcgtc atcctttagt
      541 aactaacatc ccacactaca atagtattat aacatatcta ttcaacttca aattgttgaa
      601 atttaagcca tttatattta cttttcctca actttagaaa tgattttact aaccttatat
      661 ccgtaatacg cgtaacaaac acattcatta ataacaatca acactaagct atattagctt
      721 tttaaatgac tagggtaaat aaaataagga tcaaaaactt ttaagtttct gaccctttcc
      781 ttacttccga ttggttaata gtgatctttt gcagaataaa taaatatcgt ttcattttca
      841 actctatata tcagtctatg ttcatctgta attcttctgg accattttcc agataaatca
      901 tgctttaatg gctcaggttt tcctaatcca gcaaaggggg aacgatcgat atcttttatt
      961 aacttgttaa tcttttttat attgcttttg tttccttgct catgccaata aagataatca
     1021 tcccaagcat catcagacca agccttaatc atcagattca acctcgatta agtcatgtgt
     1081 tttaaatgca cctttggaga attgttcatc tcctcgacga attttttcca tgacgtaatt
     1141 attagaaagt gttctcaacg tttcttgcat agaatcataa tctctttttg ataatacaac
     1201 aactgtatct tctacatctt tacttgttac aataagtgtt tcagcatcct cattaacttg
     1261 tttcatataa ctacgtaaat tttggcggaa atttgaataa gctactgctt ccattccttt
     1321 caccccttat ttatttctat aaaacaattg tacattatat tgtacaatta agcaaatgat
     1381 taatattcta acttcttata attaaaagtg ctatcacttt tagtttttag gataaaaggt
     1441 gacgtcactt tttgagtgct ggtacctcaa atcctgcttt ttcttgggca atcaataaat
     1501 ctaacgcaat acacataatc ctggattcac ttttgccgta cttctgcttt agttgctgca
     1561 attctttttg tctcttttca tccaacgtaa cgggtaaccg tttatttcct attgcaattg
     1621 gcattagtcg cttatggatc ctgaacttga ccgtaaacga atgccatatc aacgatttga
     1681 gaggaaaaaa ggcaataatc atttataccg aaaagtgaga atgtgtgaaa taaggacaaa
     1741 aaacctagta actaagggaa tggttcttat ttcgcaccaa tcgctccaac cgcccccgcc
     1801 gcttaggtgg tgcgaaataa gcgggcaaca cccgataacc taagagaaag aaggagatcc
     1861 atatgaataa aatcattcct ctattgtcag tcctatttgt tggcgaaata cttatgcgcc
     1921 atgctgcagc tgtgcattta aacttcgtag tatttttggc aatactggta ttttgtttgg
     1981 tcttttggcg ctttgtatta gcccttgtga gtctactatt caagatgatt gcagccatat
     2041 ttttcatagg gttatttcga tgaaaggaga gagtatcgga tcccccgggc tcgaggtttc
     2101 tagaagttgt ctcctcctgc actgactgac tgatacaatc gatttctgga tccgcaggcc
     2161 tctgctagct tgactgactg agatacagcg taccttcagc tcacagacat gataagatac
     2221 attgatgagt ttggacaaac cacaactaga atgcagtgaa aaaaatgctt tatttgtgaa
     2281 atttgtgatg ctattgcttt atttgtaacc attataagct gcaataaaca agttaacaac
     2341 aacaattgca ttcattttat gtttcaggtt cagggggagg tgtgggaggt tttttaaagc
     2401 aagtaaaacc tctacaaatg tggtattggc ccatctctat cggtatcgta gcataacccc
     2461 ttggggcctc taaacgggtc ttgaggggtt ttttgtgccc ctcgggccgg attgctatct
     2521 accggcattg gcgcagaaaa aaatgcctga tgcgacgctg cgcgtcttat actcccacat
     2581 atgccagatt cagcaacgga tacggcttcc ccaacttgcc cacttccata cgtgtcctcc
     2641 ttaccagaaa tttatcctta aggtcgtcag ctatcctgca ggcgatctct cgatttcgat
     2701 caagacattc ctttaatggt cttttctgga caccactagg ggtcagaagt agttcatcaa
     2761 actttcttcc ctccctaatc tcattggtta ccttgggcta tcgaaactta attaaccagt
     2821 caagtcagct acttggcgag atcgacttgt ctgggtttcg actacgctca gaattgcgtc
     2881 agtcaagttc gatctggtcc ttgctattgc acccgttctc cgattacgag tttcatttaa
     2941 atcatgtgag caaaaggcca gcaaaaggcc aggaaccgta aaaaggccgc gttgctggcg
     3001 tttttccata ggctccgccc ccctgacgag catcacaaaa atcgacgctc aagtcagagg
     3061 tggcgaaacc cgacaggact ataaagatac caggcgtttc cccctggaag ctccctcgtg
     3121 cgctctcctg ttccgaccct gccgcttacc ggatacctgt ccgcctttct cccttcggga
     3181 agcgtggcgc tttctcatag ctcacgctgt aggtatctca gttcggtgta ggtcgttcgc
     3241 tccaagctgg gctgtgtgca cgaacccccc gttcagcccg accgctgcgc cttatccggt
     3301 aactatcgtc ttgagtccaa cccggtaaga cacgacttat cgccactggc agcagccact
     3361 ggtaacagga ttagcagagc gaggtatgta ggcggtgcta cagagttctt gaagtggtgg
     3421 cctaactacg gctacactag aagaacagta tttggtatct gcgctctgct gaagccagtt
     3481 accttcggaa aaagagttgg tagctcttga tccggcaaac aaaccaccgc tggtagcggt
     3541 ggtttttttg tttgcaagca gcagattacg cgcagaaaaa aaggatctca agaagatcct
     3601 ttgatctttt ctacggggtc tgacgctcag tggaacgaaa actcacgtta agggattttg
     3661 gtcatgagat tatcaaaaag gatcttcacc tagatccttt taaattaaaa atgaagtttt
     3721 aaatcaatct aaagtatata tgagtaaact tggtctgaca gttaccaatg cttaatcagt
     3781 gaggcaccta tctcagcgat ctgtctattt cgttcatcca tagttgcatt taaatttccg
     3841 aactctccaa ggccctcgtc ggaaaatctt caaacctttc gtccgatcca tcttgcaggc
     3901 tacctctcga acgaactatc gcaagtctct tggccggcct tgcgccttgg ctattgcttg
     3961 gcagcgccta tcgccaggta ttactccaat cccgaatatc cgagatcggg atcacccgag
     4021 agaagttcaa cctacatcct caatcccgat ctatccgaga tccgaggaat atcgaaatcg
     4081 gggcgcgcca agctgttgtg accgcttgct ctagccagct atcgagttgt gaaccgatcc
     4141 atctagcaat tggtctcgat ctagcgatag gcttcgatct agctatgtag aaacgccgtg
     4201 tgctcgatcg cttgataagg tccacgtagc tgctataatt gcttcaacag aacatattga
     4261 ctatccggta ttacccggca aaggaggtag ccaacatgac agctctgaca gagggagcga
     4321 aactgttcga gaaggagatc ccgtacatca cagagttgga aggagatgtc gaagggatga
     4381 aattcatcat caagggagaa ggaacgggtg acgcaacgac cggaacgatc aaggccaaat
     4441 acatttgtac cacgggcgat ttgcctgtcc cctgggcgac gcttgtaagc acgctctcgt
     4501 atggtgtcca gtgcttcgcg aaatatccat cgcacattaa ggactttttc aagtcggcca
     4561 tgccagaagg ttacacacaa gaacgaacca tctcctttga gggggacgga gtgtataaga
     4621 cacgcgcgat ggtaacgtac gagcgcgggt ccatctacaa cagggtaact cttactgggg
     4681 agaactttaa gaaggacggg catatcttgc ggaaaaacgt ggcatttcaa tgtccgccct
     4741 cgattctgta tattctcccg gacacggtga ataatgggat cagagtggag ttcaaccagg
     4801 catacgatat tgagggtgtg actgaaaagc tcgtcaccaa atgcagccag atgaatcgcc
     4861 cccttgcggg atcagcagcc gtccatatcc cccggtatca ccatattacc taccacacaa
     4921 aactctcaaa agacagagat gagagaaggg accatatgtg cctggtcgaa gtagtgaagg
     4981 cggtggatct tgatacatac cagtaggcta gccattggcg cagaaaaaaa tgcctgatgc
     5041 gacgctgcgc gtcttatact cccacatatg ccagattcag caacggatac ggcttcccca
     5101 acttgcccac ttccatacgt gtcctcctta ccagaaattt atccttaagg gcgcgcctgg
     5161 tgtaccgaga acgatcctct cagtgcgagt ctcgacgatc catatcgttg cttggcagtc
     5221 agccagtcgg aatccagctt gggacccagg aagtccaatc gtcagatatt gtactcaagc
     5281 ctggtcacgg cagcgtaccg atctgtttaa acctagatat tgatagtctg atcggtcaac
     5341 gtataatcga gtcctagctt ttgcaaacat ctatcaagag acaggatcag caggaggctt
     5401 tcgcatgatt gaacaagatg gattgcacgc aggttctccg gcggcttggg tggagaggct
     5461 attcggctat gactgggcac aacagacaat cggctgctct gatgccgccg tgttccggct
     5521 gtcagcgcag gggcgtccgg ttctttttgt caagaccgac ctgtccggtg ccctgaatga
     5581 actgcaagac gaggcagcgc ggctatcgtg gctggcgacg acgggcgttc cttgcgcggc
     5641 tgtgctcgac gttgtcactg aagcgggaag ggactggctg ctattgggcg aagtgccggg
     5701 gcaggatctc ctgtcatctc accttgctcc tgccgagaaa gtatccatca tggctgatgc
     5761 aatgcggcgg ctgcatacgc ttgatccggc tacctgccca ttcgaccacc aagcgaaaca
     5821 tcgcatcgag cgagcacgta ctcggatgga agccggtctt gtcgatcagg atgatctgga
     5881 cgaagagcat caggggctcg cgccagccga actgttcgcc aggctcaagg cgtctatgcc
     5941 cgacggcgag gatctcgtcg tgacccacgg cgatgcctgc ttgccgaata tcatggtgga
     6001 aaatggccgc ttttctggat tcatcgactg tggccgtctg ggtgtggcgg accgctatca
     6061 ggacatagcg ttggctaccc gtgatattgc tgaagagctt ggcggcgaat gggctgaccg
     6121 cttccttgtg ctttacggta tcgccgcgcc cgattcgcag cgcatcgcct tctatcgcct
     6181 tcttgacgag ttcttctgac cgattctagg tgcattggcg cagaaaaaaa tgcctgatgc
     6241 gacgctgcgc gtcttatact cccacatatg ccagattcag caacggatac ggcttcccca
     6301 acttgcccac ttccatacgt gtcctcctta ccagaaattt atccttaagg tcgtttaaac
     6361 tcgactctgg ctctatcgaa tctccgtcgt ttcgagctta cgcgaacagc cgtggcgctc
     6421 atttgctcgt cgggcatcga atctcgtcag ctatcgtcag cttacctttt tggca
//
